>Addgene plasmid #53236 | Stx1a-12aa-mCer | addgene partial sequence | sequence record 89451 | EGFP-N 5'-CGTCGCCGTCCAGCTCGACCAG-3'
CTCGCCCTTGCTCACCATGGTGGCGACCGGTGGATCCCGGGCCCGCGGTACCGCTCCAAAGATGCCCCCG
ATGGTGGAGGCGATGATGATGCCCAGAATCACACAGCAAATGATGATCATGATCTTCTTCCTGCGTGCCT
TGCTCTGGTACTTGACGGCCTTCTTGGTGTCAGACACGGCCCTCTCCACGTAGTCCACAGCGTGTTCCAC
ATTGTACTCGATCCTGTCAATCATCTCCCCCTGGCTCTCCACCAGCATGGCCATGTCCATGAACATATCG
TGTAGCTCCCGGATGCTGTTCTCCAACTTGATGATCTCACTGTGCCTGGTCTCGATCTCACTGAGGGCCT
GCTTCGAGATGCTGGAGTCCATGATGATCCCAGAGGCAAAGATGGCGGGATTCCCACTCTCCAGCATGTC
TTCCAACTCCTCACTGGTCGTGGTCCGGCCAGTGATCTCCAGCTGCCTCTG
[372 nt withheld, positions 472-843]
GTCCACAGTGACAGTGACATCATCGTCGTCATCGCTGTCCTTGGCCGTGCGGAGCTCCTGGGTTCGGTCC
TTCATGAATTCGAAGCTTGAGCTCGAGATCTGA
