[The description below was written by a language model from this plasmid's Addgene catalogue record.]
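Description:
Stx1a-12aa-mCer is a mammalian expression plasmid built on the Clontech pECFP-N1 backbone, in which the original ECFP coding sequence has been replaced by monomeric Cerulean. Relative to ECFP, Cerulean carries the S72A, Y145A and H148D substitutions, and the additional A206K change suppresses the weak dimerisation tendency of GFP-family proteins, giving a monomeric cyan fluorophore. The plasmid is about 5.6 kb in total, is selected in bacteria with kanamycin, and is recorded as low copy. The record gives no feature table and does not name the promoter, origin of replication or polyadenylation signal. N1-series vectors of this family generally use a CMV immediate-early promoter, but that is not confirmed here.

The insert is the rat syntaxin 1A (Stx1a) coding sequence, about 867 bp, placed upstream of the fluorescent protein. The t-SNARE is therefore tagged at its C terminus with mCerulean, and the two are joined by a 12-amino-acid linker. The resulting fusion serves as a fluorescent probe for syntaxin 1A in transfected mammalian cells. It is designed to act together with a companion construct, SNAP25B-12aa-mCit, in which SNAP-25B carries monomeric Citrine. Cerulean and Citrine form a cyan/yellow FRET pair, so co-expression allows energy transfer between the two tagged SNAREs to report their proximity and assembly, and the probes are also used to follow dispersion of the proteins. The associated work applied this approach to detect SNARE complex assembly and rearrangements at neuronal synapses.
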