Addgene plasmid #53236: Stx1a-12aa-mCer
Purpose: Fluorescent probe: Syntaxin 1A, C-terminally-tagged with monomeric Cerulean, connected with a 12 amino acid linker. Expressed in mammalian cells, used with SNAP25B-12aa-mCit to measure FRET & dispers.
Depositing lab: Robert Zucker. Depositing organization: University of California, Berkeley. Publication: Dance of the SNAREs: assembly and rearrangements detected with FRET at neuronal synapses. Degtyar V, Hafez IM, Bray C, Zucker RS. J Neurosci. 2013 Mar 27;33(13):5507-23. doi: 10.1523/JNEUROSCI.2337-12.2013. PubMed 23536066.
Backbone
  Vector backbone: pECFP-N1
  Backbone manufacturer: Clontech
  Backbone size w/o insert (bp): 4700
  Total vector size (bp): 5600
  Modifications to backbone: This vector was created by substituting ECFP in the original vector by mCerulean. Compared to ECFP, Cerulean contains mutations: S72A, Y145A and H148D. mCerulean also contains A206K mutation to create a monomeric form of the fluorescent protein.
  Vector type: Mammalian Expression
Growth in bacteria
  Bacterial resistance: Kanamycin, 50 μg/mL
  Growth temperature: 37°C
  Growth strain: DH5alpha
  Copy number: Low Copy
Gene/Insert
  Gene/Insert name: Syntaxin 1A (alt name: Stx1a)
  Species: R. norvegicus (rat)
  Insert size (bp): 867
  GenBank ID: NM_053788
  Entrez Gene: Stx1a
  Tag / fusion protein: mCerulean (C terminal on backbone); 12aa-linker (C terminal on insert)
Terms and licenses: Academic/Nonprofit Terms; Industry Terms: Not Available to Industry
How to cite: Stx1a-12aa-mCer was a gift from Robert Zucker (Addgene plasmid # 53236 ; http://n2t.net/addgene:53236 ; RRID:Addgene_53236)
